>Addgene plasmid #186142 | Paxillin | addgene full sequence | sequence record 365829 | Addgene NGS Result
TTGAGATCCTTTTTTTCTGCGCGTAATCTGCTGCTTGCAAACAAAAAAACCACCGCTACCAGCGGTGGTT
TGTTTGCCGGATCAAGAGCTACCAACTCTTTTTCCGAAGGTAACTGGCTTCAGCAGAGCGCAGATACCAA
ATACTGTCCTTCTAGTGTAGCCGTAGTTAGGCCACCACTTCAAGAACTCTGTAGCACCGCCTACATACCT
CGCTCTGCTAATCCTGTTACCAGTGGCTGCTGCCAGTGGCGATAAGTCGTGTCTTACCGGGTTGGACTCA
AGACGATAGTTACCGGATAAGGCGCAGCGGTCGGGCTGAACGGGGGGTTCGTGCACACAGCCCAGCTTGG
AGCGAACGACCTACACCGAACTGAGATACCTACAGCGTGAGCTATGAGAAAGCGCCACGCTTCCCGAAGG
GAGAAAGGCGGACAGGTATCCGGTAAGCGGCAGGGTCGGAACAGGAGAGCGCACGAGGGAGCTTCCAGGG
GGAAACGCCTGGTATCTTTATAGTCCTGTCGGGTTTCGCCACCTCTGACTTGAGCGTCGATTTTTGTGAT
GCTCGTCAGGGGGGCGGAGCCTATGGAAAAACGCCAGCAACGCGGCCTTTTTACGGTTCCTGGCCTTTTG
CTGGCCTTTTGCTCACATGTTCTTTCCTGCGTTATCCCCTGATTCTGTGGATAACCGTATTACCGCCTTT
GAGTGAGCTGATACCGCTCGCCGCAGCCGAACGACCGAGCGCAGCGAGTCAGTGAGCGAGGAAGCGGAAG
AGCGCCTGATGCGGTATTTTCTCCTTACGCATCTGTGCGGTATTTCACACCGCATAAATTCCGACACCAT
CGAATGGCGCAAAACCTTTCGCGGTATGGCATGATAGCGCCCGGAAGAGAGTCAATTCAGGGTGGTGAAT
GTGAAACCAGTAACGTTATACGATGTCGCAGAGTATGCCGGTGTCTCTTATCAGACCGTTTCCCGCGTGG
TGAACCAGGCCAGCCACGTTTCTGCGAAAACGCGGGAAAAAGTGGAAGCGGCGATGGCGGAGCTGAATTA
CATTCCCAACCGCGTGGCACAACAACTGGCGGGCAAACAGTCGTTGCTGATTGGCGTTGCCACCTCCAGT
CTGGCCCTGCACGCGCCGTCGCAAATTGTCGCGGCGATTAAATCTCGCGCCGATCAACTGGGTGCCAGCG
TGGTGGTGTCGATGGTAGAACGAAGCGGCGTCGAAGCCTGTAAAGCGGCGGTGCACAATCTTCTCGCGCA
ACGCGTCAGTGGGCTGATCATTAACTATCCGCTGGATGACCAGGATGCCATTGCTGTGGAAGCTGCCTGC
ACTAATGTTCCGGCGTTATTTCTTGATGTCTCTGACCAGACACCCATCAACAGTATTATTTTCTCCCATG
AAGACGGTACGCGACTGGGCGTGGAGCATCTGGTCGCATTGGGTCACCAGCAAATCGCGCTGTTAGCGGG
CCCATTAAGTTCTGTCTCGGCGCGTCTGCGTCTGGCTGGCTGGCATAAATATCTCACTCGCAATCAAATT
CAGCCGATAGCGGAACGGGAAGGCGACTGGAGTGCCATGTCCGGTTTTCAACAAACCATGCAAATGCTGA
ATGAGGGCATCGTTCCCACTGCGATGCTGGTTGCCAACGATCAGATGGCGCTGGGCGCAATGCGCGCCAT
TACCGAGTCCGGGCTGCGCGTTGGTGCGGATATCTCGGTAGTGGGATACGACGATACCGAAGACAGCTCA
TGTTATATCCCGCCGTTAACCACCATCAAACAGGATTTTCGCCTGCTGGGGCAAACCAGCGTGGACCGCT
TGCTGCAACTCTCTCAGGGCCAGGCGGTGAAGGGCAATCAGCTGTTGCCCGTCTCACTGGTGAAAAGAAA
AACCACCCTGGCGCCCAATACGCAAACCGCCTCTCCCCGCGCGTTGGCCGATTCATTAATGCAGCTGGCA
CGACAGGTTTCCCGACTGGAAAGCGGGCAGTGAGCGCAACGCAATTAATGTAAGTTAGCTCACTCATTAG
GCACCCCAGGCTTTACACTTTATGCTTCCGGCTCGTATGTTGTGTGGAATTGTGAGCGGATAACAATTTC
ACACAGGAAACAGCTATGACCATGATTACGGATTCACTGGCCGTCGTTTTACAACGTCGTGACTGGGAAA
ACCCTGGCGTTACCCAACTTAATCGCCTTGCAGCACATCCCCCTTTCGCCAGCTGGCGTAATAGCGAAGA
GGCCCGCACCGATCGCCCTTCCCAACAGTTGCGCAGCCTGAATGGCGAATGGCGCTTTGCCTGGTTTCCG
GCACCAGAAGCGGTGCCGGAAAGCTGGCTGGAGTGCGATCTTCCTGAGGCCGATACTGTCGTCGTCCCCT
CAAACTGGCAGATGCACGGTTACGATGCGCCCATCTACACCAACGTGACCTATCCCATTACGGTCAATCC
GCCGTTTGTTCCCACGGAGAATCCGACGGGTTGTTACTCGCTCACATTTAATGTTGATGAAAGCTGGCTA
CAGGAAGGCCAGACGCGAATTATTTTTGATGGCGTTGGAATTAGCTTATCGACTGCACGGTGCACCAATG
CTTCTGGCGTCAGGCAGCCATCGGAAGCTGTGGTATGGCTGTGCAGGTCGTAAATCACTGCATAATTCGT
GTCGCTCAAGGCGCACTCCCGTTCTGGATAATGTTTTTTGCGCCGACATCATAACGGTTCTGGCAAATAT
TCTGAAATGAGCTGTTGACAATTAATCATCGGCTCGTATAATGTGTGGAATTGTGAGCGGATAACAATTT
CACACAGGAAACAGTATTCATGTCCCCTATACTAGGTTATTGGAAAATTAAGGGCCTTGTGCAACCCACT
CGACTTCTTTTGGAATATCTTGAAGAAAAATATGAAGAGCATTTGTATGAGCGCGATGAAGGTGATAAAT
GGCGAAACAAAAAGTTTGAATTGGGTTTGGAGTTTCCCAATCTTCCTTATTATATTGATGGTGATGTTAA
ATTAACACAGTCTATGGCCATCATACGTTATATAGCTGACAAGCACAACATGTTGGGTGGTTGTCCAAAA
GAGCGTGCAGAGATTTCAATGCTTGAAGGAGCGGTTTTGGATATTAGATACGGTGTTTCGAGAATTGCAT
ATAGTAAAGACTTTGAAACTCTCAAAGTTGATTTTCTTAGCAAGCTACCTGAAATGCTGAAAATGTTCGA
AGATCGTTTATGTCATAAAACATATTTAAATGGTGATCATGTAACCCATCCTGACTTCATGTTGTATGAC
GCTCTTGATGTTGTTTTATACATGGACCCAATGTGCCTGGATGCGTTCCCAAAATTAGTTTGTTTTAAAA
AACGTATTGAAGCTATCCCACAAATTGATAAGTACTTGAAATCCAGCAAGTATATAGCATGGCCTTTGCA
GGGCTGGCAAGCCACGTTTGGTGGTGGCGACCATCCTCCAAAATCGGATCTGGTTCCGCGTGGATCTGAA
AACCTGTATTTTCAGGGCCATATGGACGACCTCGACGCCCTGCTGGCGGACTTGGAGTCTACCACCTCCC
ACATCTCCAAACGGCCTGTGTTCTTGTCGGAGGAGACCCCCTACTCATACCCAACTGGAAACCACACATA
CCAGGAGATTGCCGTGCCACCCCCCGTCCCCCCACCCCCGTCCAGCGAGGCCCTCAATGGCACAATCCTT
GACCCCTTAGACCAGTGGCAGCCCAGCGGCTCCCGATTCATCCACCAGCAGCCTCAGTCCTCATCACCTG
TGTACGGCTCCAGTGCCAAAACTTCCAGTGTCTCCAACCCTCAGGACAGTGTTGGCTCTCCGTGCTCCCG
AGTGGGTGAGGAGGAGCACGTCTACAGCTTCCCCAACAAGCAGAAATCAGCTGAGCCTTCACCCACCGTA
ATGAGCACGTCCCTGGGCAGCAACCTTTCTGAACTCGACCGCCTGCTGCTGGAACTGAACGCTGTACAGC
ATAACCCGCCAGGCTTCCCTGCAGATGAGGCCAACTCAAGCCCCCCGCTTCCTGGGGCCCTGAGCCCCCT
CTATGGTGTCCCAGAGACTAACAGCCCCTTGGGAGGCAAAGCTGGGCCCCTGACGAAAGAGAAGCCTAAG
CGGAATGGGGGCCGGGGCCTGGAGGACGTGCGGCCCAGTGTGGAGAGTCTCTTGGATGAACTGGAGAGCT
CCGTGCCCAGCCCCGTCCCTGCCATCACTGTGAACCAGGGCGAGATGAGCAGCCCGCAGCGCGTCACCTC
CACCCAACAGCAGACACGCATCTCGGCCTCCTCTGCCACCAGGGAGCTGGACGAGCTGATGGCTTCGCTG
TCGGATTTCAAGTTCATGGCCCAGGGGAAGACAGGGAGCAGCTCACCCCCTGGGGGGCCCCCGAAGCCCG
GGAGCCAGCTGGACAGCATGCTGGGGAGCCTGCAGTCTGACCTGAACAAGCTGGGGGTCGCCACAGTCGC
CAAAGGAGTCTGCGGGGCCTGCAAGAAGCCCATCGCCGGGCAGGTTGTGACCGCCATGGGGAAGACGTGG
CACCCCGAGCACTTCGTCTGCACCCACTGCCAGGAGGAGATCGGTTCACGGAACTTCTTCGAGCGGGATG
GACAGCCCTACTGTGAAAAGGACTACCACAACCTCTTCTCCCCGCGCTGCTACTACTGCAACGGCCCCAT
CCTGGATAAAGTGGTGACAGCCCTTGACCGGACGTGGCACCCTGAACACTTCTTCTGTGCACAGTGTGGA
GCCTTCTTTGGTCCCGAAGGGTTCCACGAGAAGGACGGCAAGGCCTACTGTCGCAAGGACTACTTCGACA
TGTTCGCACCCAAGTGTGGCGGCTGCGCCCGGGCCATCCTGGAGAACTATATCTCAGCCCTCAACACGCT
GTGGCATCCTGAGTGCTTTGTGTGCCGGGAATGCTTCACGCCATTCGTGAACGGCAGCTTCTTCGAGCAC
GACGGGCAGCCCTACTGTGAGGTGCACTACCACGAGCGGCGCGGCTCGCTGTGTTCTGGCTGCCAGAAGC
CCATCACCGGCCGCTGCATCACCGCCATGGCCAAGAAGTTCCACCCCGAGCACTTCGTCTGTGCCTTCTG
CCTCAAGCAGCTCAACAAGGGCACCTTCAAGGAGCAGAACGACAAGCCTTACTGTCAGAACTGCTTCCTC
AAGCTCTTCTGCTAGGGATCCGCGGCCGCATCGTGACTGACTGACGATCTGCCTCGCGCGTTTCGGTGAT
GACGGTGAAAACCTCTGACACATGCAGCTCCCGGAGACGGTCACAGCTTGTCTGTAAGCGGATGCCGGGA
GCAGACAAGCCCGTCAGGGCGCGTCAGCGGGTGTTGGCGGGTGTCGGGGCGCAGCCATGACCCAGTCACG
TAGCGATAGCGGAGTGTATAATTCTTGAAGACGAAAGGGCCTCGTGATACGCCTATTTTTATAGGTTAAT
GTCATGATAATAATGGTTTCTTAGACGTCAGGTGGCACTTTTCGGGGAAATGTGCGCGGAACCCCTATTT
GTTTATTTTTCTAAATACATTCAAATATGTATCCGCTCATGAGACAATAACCCTGATAAATGCTTCAATA
ATATTGAAAAAGGAAGAGTATGAGTATTCAACATTTCCGTGTCGCCCTTATTCCCTTTTTTGCGGCATTT
TGCCTTCCTGTTTTTGCTCACCCAGAAACGCTGGTGAAAGTAAAAGATGCTGAAGATCAGTTGGGTGCAC
GAGTGGGTTACATCGAACTGGATCTCAACAGCGGTAAGATCCTTGAGAGTTTTCGCCCCGAAGAACGTTT
TCCAATGATGAGCACTTTTAAAGTTCTGCTATGTGGCGCGGTATTATCCCGTGTTGACGCCGGGCAAGAG
CAACTCGGTCGCCGCATACACTATTCTCAGAATGACTTGGTTGAGTACTCACCAGTCACAGAAAAGCATC
TTACGGATGGCATGACAGTAAGAGAATTATGCAGTGCTGCCATAACCATGAGTGATAACACTGCGGCCAA
CTTACTTCTGACAACGATCGGAGGACCGAAGGAGCTAACCGCTTTTTTGCACAACATGGGGGATCATGTA
ACTCGCCTTGATCGTTGGGAACCGGAGCTGAATGAAGCCATACCAAACGACGAGCGTGACACCACGATGC
CTGCAGCAATGGCAACAACGTTGCGCAAACTATTAACTGGCGAACTACTTACTCTAGCTTCCCGGCAACA
ATTAATAGACTGGATGGAGGCGGATAAAGTTGCAGGACCACTTCTGCGCTCGGCCCTTCCGGCTGGCTGG
TTTATTGCTGATAAATCTGGAGCCGGTGAGCGTGGGTCTCGCGGTATCATTGCAGCACTGGGGCCAGATG
GTAAGCCCTCCCGTATCGTAGTTATCTACACGACGGGGAGTCAGGCAACTATGGATGAACGAAATAGACA
GATCGCTGAGATAGGTGCCTCACTGATTAAGCATTGGTAACTGTCAGACCAAGTTTACTCATATATACTT
TAGATTGATTTAAAACTTCATTTTTAATTTAAAAGGATCTAGGTGAAGATCCTTTTTGATAATCTCATGA
CCAAAATCCCTTAACGTGAGTTTTCGTTCCACTGAGCGTCAGACCCCGTAGAAAAGATCAAAGGATCTTC
Features (pLannotate 1.2.2; 18 found; start..end, strand, type, name):
      1..589     +  rep_origin     ori: high-copy-number ColE1/pMB1/pBR322/pUC origin of replication
    775..826     -  misc_feature   bom (fragment): basis of mobility region from pBR322
    833..910     +  promoter       lacI promoter: lacI
    911..1993    +  CDS            lacI: lac repressor; lacI; The lac repressor binds to the lac operator to inhibit transcription in E. coli. This inhibition can be relieved by adding lactose or isopropyl-β-D-thiogalactopyranoside (IPTG).
   2006..2027    +  protein_bind   CAP binding site: CAP binding activates transcription in the presence of cAMP. E. coli catabolite activator protein
   2042..2072    +  promoter       lac promoter: promoter for the E. coli lac operon
   2080..2096    +  protein_bind   lac operator: The lac repressor binds to the lac operator to inhibit transcription in E. coli. This inhibition can be relieved by adding lactose or isopropyl-β-D-thiogalactopyranoside (IPTG). lac repressor encoded by lacI
   2116..2289    +  CDS            lacZα: LacZα fragment of β-galactosidase; lacZ fragment
   2553..2669    -  CDS            yciV (fragment): RNAAM_ECOLI - Also known as trpH From Escherichia coli (strain K12).
   2745..2773    +  promoter       tac promoter: strong E. coli promoter; hybrid between the trp and lac UV5 promoters
   2781..2797    +  protein_bind   lac operator: The lac repressor binds to the lac operator to inhibit transcription in E. coli. This inhibition can be relieved by adding lactose or isopropyl-β-D-thiogalactopyranoside (IPTG). lac repressor encoded by lacI
   2820..3473    +  CDS            GST26_SCHJA: Experimental evidence at protein level: Swiss-Prot protein existence level 1. GST isoenzymes appear to play a central role in the parasite detoxification system. Other functions are also suspected including a role in increasing the solubility of haematin in the parasite gut. From Schistosoma japonicum (Blood fluke).
   3498..3518    +  CDS            TEV site: tobacco etch virus (TEV) protease recognition and cleavage site
   3522..5192    +  CDS            PXN: PAXI_CHICK - Experimental evidence at protein level: Swiss-Prot protein existence level 1. Cytoskeletal protein involved in actin-membrane attachment at sites of cell adhesion to the extracellular matrix (focal adhesion). Binds in vitro to vinculin as well as to the SH3 domain of c-SRC and, when tyrosine phosphorylated, to the SH2 domain of v-CRK. From Gallus gallus (Chicken).
   5229..5268    +  CDS            rop (fragment): Rop protein, which maintains plasmids at low copy number; rop
   5370..5410    +  misc_feature   bom (fragment): basis of mobility region from pBR322
   5515..5619    +  promoter       AmpR promoter: bla
   5620..6480    +  CDS            AmpR: β-lactamase; bla; confers resistance to ampicillin, carbenicillin, and related antibiotics
