[The description below was written by a language model from this plasmid's Addgene catalogue record and pLannotate feature annotations shown in this document.]
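Description:
Paxillin is a bacterial expression plasmid built on the pGEX2T backbone for producing recombinant paxillin in E. coli as an N-terminal glutathione S-transferase (GST) fusion. The sequenced construct is about 6.65 kb. It replicates from a ColE1/pMB1-type origin and is selected with ampicillin through the β-lactamase (AmpR) gene and its native promoter. The annotation labels the origin as a high-copy type, whereas the catalogue entry lists the plasmid as low copy; only fragments of rop and the bom region are detected.

The expression cassette is driven by the tac promoter, a strong trp/lac hybrid, followed by a lac operator; the catalogue simply records the promoter as "Lac". A plasmid-borne lacI gene with its own promoter supplies lac repressor, so transcription is held off until relieved by IPTG or lactose. Downstream lie the Schistosoma japonicum GST coding sequence, a TEV protease recognition site, and the PXN open reading frame, cloned between NdeI and BamHI sites that remain intact. This arrangement allows glutathione-affinity purification of the fusion and subsequent removal of the GST tag by TEV cleavage. The catalogue describes the insert as human PXN carrying a silent C1997A change introduced for cloning, while the automated annotation matched the coding sequence best to chicken paxillin; the record does not resolve this discrepancy. Residual lac promoter/operator and lacZα sequences are also present upstream of the tac cassette, as backbone remnants. The plasmid is noted as a modification of an earlier deposited construct, and the associated work concerns phase separation in integrin clustering and nascent adhesion formation, consistent with use of the purified protein in in vitro biochemical studies.
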