Addgene plasmid #186142: Paxillin
Purpose: For expresseion of recombinant paxillin in bacteria
Depositing lab: Michael Rosen. Depositing organization: University of Texas Southwestern Medical Center. Publication: Synergistic phase separation of two pathways promotes integrin clustering and nascent adhesion formation. Case LB, De Pasquale M, Henry L, Rosen MK. Elife. 2022 Jan 20;11. pii: 72588. doi: 10.7554/eLife.72588. PubMed 35049497.
Backbone
  Vector backbone: pGEX2T
  Backbone size w/o insert (bp): 5000
  Vector type: Bacterial Expression
Growth in bacteria
  Bacterial resistance: Ampicillin, 100 μg/mL
  Growth temperature: 37°C
  Growth strain: DH5alpha
  Copy number: Low Copy
Gene/Insert
  Gene/Insert name: PXN
  Species: H. sapiens (human)
  Insert size (bp): 1698
  Mutation: Paxillin C1997A (silent mutation for cloning)
  Entrez Gene: PXN
  Promoter: Lac
  Tag / fusion protein: GST (N terminal on insert)
  Cloning method: Restriction Enzyme; 5′ cloning site NdeI (not destroyed); 3′ cloning site BamHI (not destroyed)
  Sequencing primers: 5′ pGEX-5'; 3′ pGEX-3'
Resource information
  A portion of this plasmid was derived from a plasmid made by: Modification of Addgene Plasmid #50529
Terms and licenses: Academic/Nonprofit Terms; Industry Terms: Not Available to Industry
How to cite: Paxillin was a gift from Michael Rosen (Addgene plasmid # 186142 ; http://n2t.net/addgene:186142 ; RRID:Addgene_186142)
